>Addgene plasmid #210838 | mTALEAD 16S rRNA-1139T10C | addgene full sequence | sequence record 417220 | Addgene NGS Result
GGCCCTCTAGAGGATCCCCGGCACCCTACTTAGATCAACACATAAAAGTTAGTAAGTGAAGAACCACAAC
AACAACACTAGATTCATCTTCAAGTGTATGTAGGTATAGTAACATGAACAAGAACAGACTCAAGTACAAG
ATCGCATACGAAAATGGAAATGGCAATGTCACTTCCACATAATCAAACACGAATCCTCATATCAACAAGG
CCTGAGATTCTAACTAGCTCATAACAACTTAGCCAATAGTTACTTGAGACTACCAAATGTATGTAGAACT
AAAGACTAAGGGACAGAGAGTTCGTCTAAACAGGTGAATCTAGTCGTTGTTATCTAATAAACAATTCAGC
CCCAAATGCAGAACACACATAGAGCTCTCTATTGATTCAAATTACGATCTGATACTGATAACGTCTAGAT
TTTTAGGGTTAAAGCAATCAATCACCTGACGATTCAAGGTGGTTGGATCATGACGATTCCAGAAAACATC
AAGCAAGCTCTCAAAGCTACACTCTTTGGGATCATACTGAACTCTAACAACCTCGTTATGTCCCGTAGTG
CCAGTACAGACATCCTCGTAACTCGGATTGTGCACGATGCCATGGCTATACCCAACCTCGGTCTTGGTCA
CACCAGGAACTCTCTGGTAAGCTAGCTCCACTCCCCAGAAACAACCGGCGCCAAATTGCGCGAATTGCTG
ACCTGAAGACGGAACATCATCGTCGGGTCCTTGGGCGATTGCGGCGGAAGATGGGTCAGCTTGGGCTTGA
GGACGAGACCCGAATCCGAGTCTGTTGAAAAGGTTGTTCATTGGGGATTTGTATACGGAGATTGGTCGTC
GAGAGGTTTGAGGGAAAGGACAAATGGGTTTGGCTCTGGAGAAAGAGAGTGCGGCTTTAGAGAGAGAATT
GAGAGGTTTAGAGAGAGATGCGGCGGCGATGAGCGGAGGAGAGACGACGAGGACCTGCATTATCAAAGCA
GTGACGTGGTGAAATTTGGAACTTTTAAGAGGCAGATAGATTTATTATTTGTATCCATTTTCTTCATTGT
TCTAGAATGTCGCGGAACAAATTTTAAAACTAAATCCTAAATTTTTCTAATTTTGTTGCCAATAGTGGAT
ATGTGGGCCGTATAGAAGGAATCTATTGAAGGCCCAAACCCATACTGACGAGCCCAAAGGTTCGTTTTGC
GTTTTATGTTTCGGTTCGATGCCAACGCCACATTCTGAGCTAGGCAAAAAACAAACGTGTCTTTGAATAG
ACTCCTCTCGTTAACACATGCAGCGGCTGCATGGTGACGCCATTAACACGTGGCCTACAATTGCATGATG
TCTCCATTGACACGTGACTTCTCGTCTCCTTTCTTAATATATCTAACAAACACTCCTACCTCTTCCAAAA
TATATACACATCTTTTTGATCAATCTCTCATTCAAAATCTCATTCTCTCTAGTAAACAAGAACAAAAAAA
TGGCGGATACAGCTAGAGGAACCCATCACGATATCATCGGCAGAGACCAGTACCCGATGATGGGCCGAGA
CCGAGACCAGTACCAGATGTCCGGACGAGGATCTGACTACTCCAAGTCTAGGCAGATTGCTAAAGCTGCA
ACTGCTGTCACAGCTGGTGGTTCCCTCCTTGTTCTCTCCAGCCTTACCCTTGTTGGAACTGTCATAGCTT
TGACTGTTGCAACACCTCTGCTCGTTATCTTCAGCCCAATCCTTGTCCCGGCTCTCATCACAGTTGCACT
CCTCATCACCGGTTTTCTTTCCTCTGGAGGGTTTGGCATTGCCGCTATAACCGTTTTCTCTTGGATTTAC
AAGTAAGCACACATTTATCATCTTACTTCATAATTTTGTGCAATATGTGCATGCATGTGTTGAGCCAGTA
GCTTTGGATCAATTTTTTTGGTCGAATAACAAATGTAACAATAAGAAATTGCAAATTCTAGGGAACATTT
GGTTAACTAAATACGAAATTTGACCTAGCTAGCTTGAATGTGTCTGTGTATATCATCTATATAGGTAAAA
TGCTTGGTATGATACCTATTGATTGTGAATAGGTACGCAACGGGAGAGCACCCACAGGGATCAGACAAGT
TGGACAGTGCAAGGATGAAGTTGGGAAGCAAAGCTCAGGATCTGAAAGACAGAGCTCAGTACTACGGACA
GCAACATACTGGTGGGGAACATGACCGTGACCGTACTCGTGGTGGCCAGCACACTACTCAAGGGTGGGCG
CGCCGACCCAGCTTTCTTGTACAAAGTGGTGATATCCCGCGGATGGTGAGCAAGGGCGAGGAGCTGTTCA
CCGGGGTGGTGCCCATCCTGGTCGAGCTGGACGGCGACGTAAACGGCCACAAGTTCAGCGTGTCCGGCGA
GGGCGAGGGCGATGCCACCTACGGCAAGCTGACCCTGAAGTTCATCTGCACCACCGGCAAGCTGCCCGTG
CCCTGGCCCACCCTCGTGACCACCCTGACCTACGGCGTGCAGTGCTTCAGCCGCTACCCCGACCACATGA
AGCAGCACGACTTCTTCAAGTCCGCCATGCCCGAAGGCTACGTCCAGGAGCGCACCATCTTCTTCAAGGA
CGACGGCAACTACAAGACCCGCGCCGAGGTGAAGTTCGAGGGCGACACCCTGGTGAACCGCATCGAGCTG
AAGGGCATCGACTTCAAGGAGGACGGCAACATCCTGGGGCACAAGCTGGAGTACAACTACAACAGCCACA
ACGTCTATATCATGGCCGACAAGCAGAAGAACGGCATCAAGGTGAACTTCAAGATCCGCCACAACATCGA
GGACGGCAGCGTGCAGCTCGCCGACCACTACCAGCAGAACACCCCCATCGGCGACGGCCCCGTGCTGCTG
CCCGACAACCACTACCTGAGCACCCAGTCCGCCCTGAGCAAAGACCCCAACGAGAAGCGCGATCACATGG
TCCTGCTGGAGTTCGTGACCGCCGCCGGGATCACTCTCGGCATGGACGAGCTGTACGAACCCGGCATGTT
ACGTCCTGTAGAAACCCCAACCCGTGAAATCAAAAAACTCGACGGCCTGTGGGCATTCAGTCTGGATCGC
GACCGCAAACCGAAGTCGGCGGCTTTTCTGCTGCAAAAACGCTGGACTGGCATGAACTTCGGTGAAAAAC
CGCAGCAGGGAGGCAAACAATGACCATGGCGGCCGGGAGGGCCATGCTAGAGTCCGCAAAAATCACCAGT
CTCTCTCTACAAATCTATCTCTCTCTATTTTTCTCCAGAATAATGTGTGAGTAGTTCCCAGATAAGGGAA
TTAGGGTTCTTATAGGGTTTCGCTCATGTGTTGAGCATATAAGAAACCCTTAGTATGTATTTGTATTTGT
AAAATACTTCTATCAATAAAATTTCTAATTCCTAAAACCAAAATCCAGTGACCTGCAGGCATGCGACCTC
GAATTATCGATCATGAGCGGAGAATTAAGGGAGTCACGTTATGACCCCCGCCGATGACGCGGGACAAGCC
GTTTTACGTTTGGAACTGACAGAACCGCAACGTTGAAGGAGCCACTGAGCCGCGGGTTTCTGGAGTTTAA
TGAGCTAAGCACATACGTCAGAAACCATTATTGCGCGTTCAAAAGTCGCCTAAGGTCACTATCAGCTAGC
AAATATTTCTTGTCAAAAATGCTCCACTGACGTTCCATAAATTCCCCTCGGTATCCAATTAGAGTCTCAT
ATTCACTCTCAACTCGATCGAGGCATGATTGAACAAGATGGATTGCACGCAGGTTCTCCGGCCGCTTGGG
TGGAGAGGCTATTCGGCTATGACTGGGCACAACAGACAATCGGCTGCTCTGATGCCGCCGTGTTCCGGCT
GTCAGCGCAGGGGCGCCCGGTTCTTTTTGTCAAGACCGACCTGTCCGGTGCCCTGAATGAACTCCAAGAC
GAGGCAGCGCGGCTATCGTGGCTGGCCACGACGGGCGTTCCTTGCGCAGCTGTGCTCGACGTTGTCACTG
AAGCGGGAAGGGACTGGCTGCTATTGGGCGAAGTGCCGGGGCAGGATCTCCTGTCATCTCACCTTGCTCC
TGCCGAGAAAGTATCCATCATGGCTGATGCAATGCGGCGGCTGCATACGCTTGATCCGGCTACCTGCCCA
TTCGACCACCAAGCGAAACATCGCATCGAGCGAGCACGTACTCGGATGGAAGCCGGTCTTGTCGATCAGG
ATGATCTGGACGAAGAGCATCAGGGGCTCGCGCCAGCCGAACTGTTCGCCAGGCTCAAGGCGCGGATGCC
CGACGGCGAGGATCTCGTCGTGACCCACGGCGATGCCTGCTTGCCGAATATCATGGTGGAAAATGGCCGC
TTTTCTGGATTCATCGACTGTGGCCGGCTGGGTGTGGCGGACCGCTATCAGGACATAGCGTTGGCTACCC
GTGATATTGCTGAAGAGCTTGGCGGCGAATGGGCTGACCGCTTCCTCGTGCTTTACGGTATCGCCGCTCC
CGATTCGCAGCGCATCGCCTTCTATCGCCTTCTTGACGAGTTCTTCTGAGCGGGACTCTGGGGTTCGGAC
TCTAGCTAGAGTCAAGCAGATCGTTCAAACATTTGGCAATAAAGTTTCTTAAGATTGAATCCTGTTGCCG
GTCTTGCGATGATTATCATATAATTTCTGTTGAATTACGTTAAGCATGTAATAATTAACATGTAATGCAT
GACGTTATTTATGAGATGGGTTTTTATGATTAGAGTCCCGCAATTATACATTTAATACGCGATAGAAAAC
AAAATATAGCGCGCAAACTAGGATAAATTATCGCGCGCGGTGTCATCTATGTTACTAGATCGACCGGCAT
GCAAGCTGATAATTCAATTCGGCGTTAATTCAGTACATTAAAAACGTCCGCAATGTGTTATTAAGTTGTC
TAAGCGTCAATTTGTTTACACCACAATATATCCTGCCACCAGCCAGCCAACAGCTCCCCGACCGGCAGCT
CGGCACAAAATCACCACTCGATACAGGCAGCCCATCAGTCCGGGACGGCGTCAGCGGGAGAGCCGTTGTA
AGGCGGCAGACTTTGCTCATGTTACCGATGCTATTCGGAAGAACGGCAACTAAGCTGCCGGGTTTGAAAC
ACGGATGATCTCGCGGAGGGTAGCATGTTGATTGTAACGATGACAGAGCGTTGCTGCCTGTGATCAATTC
GGGCACGAACCCAGTGGACATAAGCCTGTTCGGTTCGTAAGCTGTAATGCAAGTAGCGTATGCGCTCACG
CAACTGGTCCAGAACCTTGACCGAACGCAGCGGTGGTAACGGCGCAGTGGCGGTTTTCATGGCTTGTTAT
GACTGTTTTTTTGGGGTACAGTCTATGCCTCGGGCATCCAAGCAGCAAGCGCGTTACGCCGTGGGTCGAT
GTTTGATGTTATGGAGCAGCAACGATGTTACGCAGCAGGGCAGTCGCCCTAAAACAAAGTTAAACATCAT
GGGGGAAGCGGTGATCGCCGAAGTATCGACTCAACTATCAGAGGTAGTTGGCGTCATCGAGCGCCATCTC
GAACCGACGTTGCTGGCCGTACATTTGTACGGCTCCGCAGTGGATGGCGGCCTGAAGCCACACAGTGATA
TTGATTTGCTGGTTACGGTGACCGTAAGGCTTGATGAAACAACGCGGCGAGCTTTGATCAACGACCTTTT
GGAAACTTCGGCTTCCCCTGGAGAGAGCGAGATTCTCCGCGCTGTAGAAGTCACCATTGTTGTGCACGAC
GACATCATTCCGTGGCGTTATCCAGCTAAGCGCGAACTGCAATTTGGAGAATGGCAGCGCAATGACATTC
TTGCAGGTATCTTCGAGCCAGCCACGATCGACATTGATCTGGCTATCTTGCTGACAAAAGCAAGAGAACA
TAGCGTTGCCTTGGTAGGTCCAGCGGCGGAGGAACTCTTTGATCCGGTTCCTGAACAGGATCTATTTGAG
GCGCTAAATGAAACCTTAACGCTATGGAACTCGCCGCCCGACTGGGCTGGCGATGAGCGAAATGTAGTGC
TTACGTTGTCCCGCATTTGGTACAGCGCAGTAACCGGCAAAATCGCGCCGAAGGATGTCGCTGCCGACTG
GGCAATGGAGCGCCTGCCGGCCCAGTATCAGCCCGTCATACTTGAAGCTAGACAGGCTTATCTTGGACAA
GAAGAAGATCGCTTGGCCTCGCGCGCAGATCAGTTGGAAGAATTTGTCCACTACGTGAAAGGCGAGATCA
CCAAGGTAGTCGGCAAATAATGTCTAGCTAGAAATTCGTTCAAGCCGACGCCGCTTCGCGGCGCGGCTTA
ACTCAAGCGTTAGATGCACTAAGCACATAATTGCTCACAGCCAAACTATCAGGTCAAGTCTGCTTTTATT
ATTTTTAAGCGTGCATAATAAGCCCTACACAAATTGGGAGATATATCATGCATGACCAAAATCCCTTAAC
GTGAGTTTTCGTTCCACTGAGCGTCAGACCCCGTAGAAAAGATCAAAGGATCTTCTTGAGATCCTTTTTT
TCTGCGCGTAATCTGCTGCTTGCAAACAAAAAAACCACCGCTACCAGCGGTGGTTTGTTTGCCGGATCAA
GAGCTACCAACTCTTTTTCCGAAGGTAACTGGCTTCAGCAGAGCGCAGATACCAAATACTGTCCTTCTAG
TGTAGCCGTAGTTAGGCCACCACTTCAAGAACTCTGTAGCACCGCCTACATACCTCGCTCTGCTAATCCT
GTTACCAGTGGCTGCTGCCAGTGGCGATAAGTCGTGTCTTACCGGGTTGGACTCAAGACGATAGTTACCG
GATAAGGCGCAGCGGTCGGGCTGAACGGGGGGTTCGTGCACACAGCCCAGCTTGGAGCGAACGACCTACA
CCGAACTGAGATACCTACAGCGTGAGCTATGAGAAAGCGCCACGCTTCCCGAAGGGAGAAAGGCGGACAG
GTATCCGGTAAGCGGCAGGGTCGGAACAGGAGAGCGCACGAGGGAGCTTCCAGGGGGAAACGCCTGGTAT
CTTTATAGTCCTGTCGGGTTTCGCCACCTCTGACTTGAGCGTCGATTTTTGTGATGCTCGTCAGGGGGGC
GGAGCCTATGGAAAAACGCCAGCAACGCGGCCTTTTTACGGTTCCTGGCCTTTTGCTGGCCTTTTGCTCA
CATGTTCTTTCCTGCGTTATCCCCTGATTCTGTGGATAACCGTATTACCGCCTTTGAGTGAGCTGATACC
GCTCGCCGCAGCCGAACGACCGAGCGCAGCGAGTCAGTGAGCGAGGAAGCGGAAGAGCGCCTGATGCGGT
ATTTTCTCCTTACGCATCTGTGCGGTATTTCACACCGCATATGGTGCACTCTCAGTACAATCTGCTCTGA
TGCCGCATAGTTAAGCCAGTATACACTCCGCTATCGCTACGTGACTGGGTCATGGCTGCGCCCCGACACC
CGCCAACACCCGCTGACGCGCCCTGACGGGCTTGTCTGCTCCCGGCATCCGCTTACAGACAAGCTGTGAC
CGTCTCCGGGAGCTGCATGTGTCAGAGGTTTTCACCGTCATCACCGAAACGCGCGAGGCAGGGTGCCTTG
ATGTGGGCGCCGGCGGTCGAGTGGCGACGGCGCGGCTTGTCCGCGCCCTGGTAGATTGCCTGGCCGTAGG
CCAGCCATTTTTGAGCGGCCAGCGGCCGCGATAGGCCGACGCGAAGCGGCGGGGCGTAGGGAGCGCAGCG
ACCGAAGGGTAGGCGCTTTTTGCAGCTCTTCGGCTGTGCGCTGGCCAGACAGTTATGCACAGGCCAGGCG
GGTTTTAAGAGTTTTAATAAGTTTTAAAGAGTTTTAGGCGGAAAAATCGCCTTTTTTCTCTTTTATATCA
GTCACTTACATGTGTGACCGGTTCCCAATGTACGGCTTTGGGTTCCCAATGTACGGGTTCCGGTTCCCAA
TGTACGGCTTTGGGTTCCCAATGTACGTGCTATCCACAGGAAAGAGACCTTTTCGACCTTTTTCCCCTGC
TAGGGCAATTTGCCCTAGCATCTGCTCCGTACATTAGGAACCGGCGGATGCTTCGCCCTCGATCAGGTTG
CGGTAGCGCATGACTAGGATCGGGCCAGCCTGCCCCGCCTCCTCCTTCAAATCGTACTCCGGCAGGTCAT
TTGACCCGATCAGCTTGCGCACGGTGAAACAGAACTTCTTGAACTCTCCGGCGCTGCCACTGCGTTCGTA
GATCGTCTTGAACAACCATCTGGCTTCTGCCTTGCCTGCGGCGCGGCGTGCCAGGCGGTAGAGAAAACGG
CCGATGCCGGGATCGATCAAAAAGTAATCGGGGTGAACCGTCAGCACGTCCGGGTTCTTGCCTTCTGTGA
TCTCGCGGTACATCCAATCAGCTAGCTCGATCTCGATGTACTCCGGCCGCCCGGTTTCGCTCTTTACGAT
CTTGTAGCGGCTAATCAAGGCTTCACCCTCGGATACCGTCACCAGGCGGCCGTTCTTGGCCTTCTTCGTA
CGCTGCATGGCAACGTGCGTGGTGTTTAACCGAATGCAGGTTTCTACCAGGTCGTCTTTCTGCTTTCCGC
CATCGGCTCGCCGGCAGAACTTGAGTACGTCCGCAACGTGTGGACGGAACACGCGGCCGGGCTTGTCTCC
CTTCCCTTCCCGGTATCGGTTCATGGATTCGGTTAGATGGGAAACCGCCATCAGTACCAGGTCGTAATCC
CACACACTGGCCATGCCGGCCGGCCCTGCGGAAACCTCTACGTGCCCGTCTGGAAGCTCGTAGCGGATCA
CCTCGCCAGCTCGTCGGTCACGCTTCGACAGACGGAAAACGGCCACGTCCATGATGCTGCGACTATCGCG
GGTGCCCACGTCATAGAGCATCGGAACGAAAAAATCTGGTTGCTCGTCGCCCTTGGGCGGCTTCCTAATC
GACGGCGCACCGGCTGCCGGCGGTTGCCGGGATTCTTTGCGGATTCGATCAGCGGCCGCTTGCCACGATT
CACCGGGGCGTGCTTCTGCCTCGATGCGTTGCCGCTGGGCGGCCTGCGCGGCCTTCAACTTCTCCACCAG
GTCATCACCCAGCGCCGCGCCGATTTGTACCGGGCCGGATGGTTTGCGACCGCTCACGCCGATTCCTCGG
GCTTGGGGGTTCCAGTGCCATTGCAGGGCCGGCAGACAACCCAGCCGCTTACGCCTGGCCAACCGCCCGT
TCCTCCACACATGGGGCATTCCACGGCGTCGGTGCCTGGTTGTTCTTGATTTTCCATGCCGCCTCCTTTA
GCCGCTAAAATTCATCTACTCATTTATTCATTTGCTCATTTACTCTGGTAGCTGCGCGATGTATTCAGAT
AGCAGCTCGGTAATGGTCTTGCCTTGGCGTACCGCGTACATCTTCAGCTTGGTGTGATCCTCCGCCGGCA
ACTGAAAGTTGACCCGCTTCATGGCTGGCGTGTCTGCCAGGCTGGCCAACGTTGCAGCCTTGCTGCTGCG
TGCGCTCGGACGGCCGGCACTTAGCGTGTTTGTGCTTTTGCTCATTTTCTCTTTACCTCATTAACTCAAA
TGAGTTTTGATTTAATTTCAGCGGCCAGCGCCTGGACCTCGCGGGCAGCATCGCCCTCGGGTTCTGATTC
AAGAACGGTTGTGCCGGCGGCGGCAGTGCCTGGGTAGCTCACGCGCTGCGTGATACGGGACTCAAGAATG
GGCAGCTCGTACCCGGCCAGCGCCTCGGCAACCTCACCGCCGATGCGCGTGCCTTTGATCGCCCGCGACA
CGACAAAGGCCGCTTGTAGCCTTCCATCCGTGACCTCAATGCGCTGCTTAACCAGCTCCACCAGGTCGGC
GGTGGCCCATATGTCGTAAGGGCTTGGCTGCACCGGAATCAGCACGAAGTCGGCTGCCTTGATCGCGGAC
ACAGCCAAGTCCGCCGCCTGGGGCGCTCCGTCGATCACTACGAAGTCGCGCCGGCCGATGGCCTTCACGT
CGCGGTCAATCGTCGGGCGGTCGATGCCGACAACGGTTAGCGGTTGATCTTCCCGCACGGCCGCCCAATC
GCGGGCACTGCCCTGGGGATCGGAATCGACTAACAGAACATCGGCCCCGGCGAGTTGCAGGGCGCGGGCT
AGATGGGTTGCGATGGTCGTCTTGCCTGACCCGCCTTTCTGGTTAAGTACAGCGATAACCTTCATGCGTT
CCCCTTGCGTATTTGTTTATTTACTCATCGCATCATATACGCAGCGACCGCATGACGCAAGCTGTTTTAC
TCAAATACACATCACCTTTTTAGACGGCGGCGCTCGGTTTCTTCAGCGGCCAAGCTGGCCGGCCAGGCCG
CCAGCTTGGCATCAGACAAACCGGCCAGGATTTCATGCAGCCGCACGGTTGAGACGTGCGCGGGCGGCTC
GAACACGTACCCGGCCGCGATCATCTCCGCCTCGATCTCTTCGGTAATGAAAAACGGTTCGTCCTGGCCG
TCCTGGTGCGGTTTCATGCTTGTTCCTCTTGGCGTTCATTCTCGGCGGCCGCCAGGGCGTCGGCCTCGGT
CAATGCGTCCTCACGGAAGGCACCGCGCCGCCTGGCCTCGGTGGGCGTCACTTCCTCGCTGCGCTCAAGT
GCGCGGTACAGGGTCGAGCGATGCACGCCAAGCAGTGCAGCCGCCTCTTTCACGGTGCGGCCTTCCTGGT
CGATCAGCTCGCGGGCGTGCGCGATCTGTGCCGGGGTGAGGGTAGGGCGGGGGCCAAACTTCACGCCTCG
GGCCTTGGCGGCCTCGCGCCCGCTCCGGGTGCGGTCGATGATTAGGGAACGCTCGAACTCGGCAATGCCG
GCGAACACGGTCAACACCATGCGGCCGGCCGGCGTGGTGGTGTCGGCCCACGGCTCTGCCAGGCTACGCA
GGCCCGCGCCGGCCTCCTGGATGCGCTCGGCAATGTCCAGTAGGTCGCGGGTGCTGCGGGCCAGGCGGTC
TAGCCTGGTCACTGTCACAACGTCGCCAGGGCGTAGGTGGTCAAGCATCCTGGCCAGCTCCGGGCGGTCG
CGCCTGGTGCCGGTGATCTTCTCGGAAAACAGCTTGGTGCAGCCGGCCGCGTGCAGTTCGGCCCGTTGGT
TGGTCAAGTCCTGGTCGTCGGTGCTGACGCGGGCATAGCCCAGCAGGCCAGCGGCGGCGCTCTTGTTCAT
GGCGTAATGTCTCCGGTTCTAGTCGCAAGTATTCTACTTTATGCGACTAAAACACGCGACAAGAAAACGC
CAGGAAAAGGGCAGGGCGGCAGCCTGTCGCGTAACTTAGGACTTGTGCGACATGTCGTTTTCAGAAGACG
GCTGCACTGAACGTCAGAAGCCGACTGCACTATAGCAGCGGAGGGGTTGGATCAAAGTACTTTAAAGTAC
TTTAAAGTACTTTAAAGTACTTTGATCCCGAGGGGAACCCTGTGGTTGGCATGCACATACAAATGGACGA
ACGGATAAACCTTTTCACGCCCTTTTAAATATCCGATTATTCTAATAAACGCTCTTTTCTCTTAGGTTTA
CCCGCCAATATATCCTGTCAAACACTGATAGTTTAAACTGAAGGCGGGAAACGACAATCTGATCCAAGCT
CAAGCTAAGCTCTCAACTTTTGATTCGCTATTTGCAGTGCACCTGTGGCGTTCATCACATCTTTTGTGAC
ACTGTTTGCACTGGTCATTGCTATTACAAAGGACCTTCCTGATGTTGAAGGAGATCGAAAGTAAGTAACT
GCACGCATAACCATTTTCTTTCCGCTCTTTGGCTCAATCCATTTGACAGTCAAAGACAATGTTTAACCAG
CTCCGTTTGATATATTGTCTTTATGTGTTTGTTCAAGCATGTTTAGTTAATCATGCCTTTGATTGATCTT
GAATAGGTTCCAAATATCAACCCTGGCAACAAAACTTGGAGTGAGAAACATTGCATTCCTCGGTTCTGGA
CTTCTGCTAGTAAATTATGTTTCAGCCATATCACTAGCTTTCTACATGCCTCAGGTGAATTCATCTATTT
CCGTCTTAACTATTTCGGTTAATTAAAGCACGAACACCATTACTGCATGTAGAAGCTTGATAAACTATCG
CCACCAATTTATTTTTGTTGCGATATTGTTACTTTCCTCAGTATGCAGCTTTGAAAAGACCAACCCTCTT
ATCCTTTAACAATGAACAGGTTTTTAGAGGTAGCTTGATGATTCCTGCACATGTGATCTTGGCTTCAGGC
TTAATTTTCCAGGTAAAGCATTATGAGATACTCTTATATCTCTTACATACTTTTGAGATAATGCACAAGA
ACTTCATAACTATATGCTTTAGTTTCTGCATTTGACACTGCCAAATTCATTAATCTCTAATATCTTTGTT
GTTGATCTTTGGTAGACATGGGTACTAGAAAAAGCAAACTACACCAAGGTAAAATACTTTTGTACAAACA
TAAACTCGTTATCACGGAACATCAATGGAGTGTATATCTAACGGAGTGTAGAAACATTTGATTATTGCAG
GAAGCTATCTCAGGATATTATCGGTTTATATGGAATCTCTTCTACGCAGAGTATCTGTTATTCCCCTTCC
TCTAGCTTTCAATTTCATGGTGAGGATATGCAGTTTTCTTTGTATATCATTCTTCTTCTTCTTTGTAGCT
TGGAGTCAAAATCGGTTCCTTCATGTACATACATCAAGGATATGTCCTTCTGAATTTTTATATCTTGCAA
TAAAAATGCTTGTACCAATTGAAACACCAGCTTTTTGAGTTCTATGATCACTGACTTGGTTCTAACCAAA
AAAAAAAAAATGTTTAATTTACATATCTAAAAGTAGGTTTAGGGAAACCTAAACAGTAAAATATTTGTAT
ATTATTCGAATTTCACTCATCATAAAAACTTAAATTGCACCATAAAATTTTGTTTTACTATTAATGATGT
AATTTGTGTAACTTAAGATAAAAATAATATTCCGTAAGTTAACCGGCTAAAACCACGTATAAACCAGGGA
ACCTGTTAAACCGGTTCTTTACTGGATAAAGAAATGAAAGCCCATGTAGACAGCTCCATTAGAGCCCAAA
CCCTAAATTTCTCATCTATATAAAAGGAGTGACATTAGGGTTTTTGTTCGTCCTCTTAAAGCTTCTCGTT
TTCTCTGCCGTCTCTCTCATTCGCGCGACGCAAACGATCTTCAGGTGATCTTCTTTCTCCAAATCCTCTC
TCATAACTCTGATTTCGTACTTGTGTATTTGAGCTCACGCTCTGTTTCTCTCACCACAGCCATGGATTCA
CAGCTAGTCTTGTCTCTGAAGCTGAATCCAAGCTTCACTCCTCTTTCTCCTCTCTTCCCTTTCACTCCAT
GTTCTTCTTTTTCGCCGTCGCTCCGGTTTTCTTCTTGCTACTCCCGCCGCCTCTATTCTCCGGTTACCGT
CTACGCCGCGAAGGCTAGTGATATCACAAGTTTGTACAAAAAAGCAGGCTTTTACCCATACGATGTTCCA
GATTACGCTGATATCGCCGATCTACGCACGCTCGGCTACAGCCAGCAGCAACAGGAGAAGATCAAACCGA
AGGTTCGTTCGACAGTGGCGCAGCACCACGAGGCACTGGTCGGCCACGGGTTTACACACGCGCACATCGT
TGCGTTAAGCCAACACCCGGCAGCGTTAGGGACCGTCGCTGTCAAGTATCAGGACATGATCGCAGCGTTG
CCAGAGGCGACACACGAAGCGATCGTTGGCGTCGGCAAACAGTGGTCCGGCGCACGCGCTCTGGAGGCCT
TGCTCACGGTGGCGGGAGAGTTGAGAGGTCCACCGTTACAGTTGGACACAGGCCAACTTCTCAAGATTGC
AAAACGTGGCGGCGTGACCGCAGTGGAGGCAGTGCATGCATGGCGCAATGCACTGACGGGTGCCCCGCTC
AACCTGACCCCAGACCAGGTTGTGGCCATCGCCAGCAACATAGGTGGCAAGCAGGCCCTCGAAACCGTCC
AGAGACTGTTACCGGTTCTCTGCCAGGACCACGGCCTGACCCCAGAACAAGTTGTCGCGATTGCAAGCAA
CAACGGAGGCAAACAAGCCTTAGAAACAGTCCAGAGATTGTTGCCGGTGCTGTGCCAAGCCCACGGCCTG
ACCCCAGACCAAGTTGTCGCGATTGCAAGCAACAACGGAGGCAAACAAGCCTTAGAAACAGTCCAGAGAT
TGTTGCCTGTGCTGTGCCAAGCCCACGGCCTGACCCCAGCCCAAGTTGTCGCGATTGCAAGCAACAACGG
AGGCAAACAAGCCTTAGAAACAGTCCAGAGATTGTTGCCGGTGCTGTGCCAAGACCACGGCCTGACCCCG
GACCAGGTGGTTGCAATCGCGTCACACGATGGGGGAAAGCAGGCCCTAGAAACCGTTCAGCGACTCCTGC
CCGTCCTGTGCCAGGACCACGGCCTGACCCCAGAACAGGTTGTGGCCATCGCCAGCAACATAGGTGGCAA
GCAGGCCCTCGAAACCGTCCAGAGACTGTTACCGGTTCTCTGCCAGGCCCACGGCCTGACCCCCGACCAG
GTTGTCGCTATTGCTAGTAACGGCGGAGGCAAACAGGCGCTGGAAACAGTTCAGCGCCTCTTGCCGGTCT
TGTGTCAGGCCCACGGCCTGACCCCAGCCCAGGTTGTGGCCATCGCCAGCAACATAGGTGGCAAGCAGGC
CCTCGAAACCGTCCAGAGACTGTTACCGGTTCTCTGCCAGGACCACGGCCTGACCCCAGACCAGGTTGTG
GCCATCGCCAGCAACATAGGTGGCAAGCAGGCCCTCGAAACCGTCCAGAGACTGTTACCGGTTCTCTGCC
AGGACCACGGCCTGACCCCAGAACAAGTTGTCGCGATTGCAAGCAACAACGGAGGCAAACAAGCCTTAGA
AACAGTCCAGAGATTGTTGCCGGTGCTGTGCCAAGCCCACGGCCTGACCCCAGACCAAGTTGTCGCGATT
GCAAGCAACAACGGAGGCAAACAAGCCTTAGAAACAGTCCAGAGATTGTTGCCTGTGCTGTGCCAAGCCC
ACGGCCTGACCCCAGCCCAAGTTGTCGCGATTGCAAGCAACAACGGAGGCAAACAAGCCTTAGAAACAGT
CCAGAGATTGTTGCCGGTGCTGTGCCAAGACCACGGCCTGACCCCAGACCAAGTTGTCGCGATTGCAAGC
AACAACGGAGGCAAACAAGCCTTAGAAACAGTCCAGAGATTGTTGCCGGTGCTGTGCCAAGACCACGGCC
TGACCCCGGAACAGGTGGTTGCAATCGCGTCACACGATGGGGGAAAGCAGGCCCTAGAAACCGTTCAGCG
ACTCCTGCCCGTCCTGTGCCAGGCCCACGGCCTGACCCCAGACCAGGTTGTGGCCATCGCCAGCAACATA
GGTGGCAAGCAGGCCCTCGAAACCGTCCAGAGACTGTTACCGGTTCTCTGCCAGGCCCACGGCCTGACCC
CCGCCCAGGTTGTCGCTATTGCTAGTAACGGCGGAGGCAAACAGGCGCTGGAAACAGTTCAGCGCCTCTT
GCCGGTCTTGTGTCAGGACCACGGCCTGACCCCAGACCAAGTTGTCGCGATTGCAAGCAACAACGGAGGC
AAACAAGCCTTAGAAACAGTCCAGAGATTGTTGCCGGTGCTGTGCCAAGACCACGGCCTGACCCCAGAAC
AGGTTGTGGCCATCGCCAGCAACATAGGTGGCAAGCAGGCCCTCGAAACCGTCCAGAGACTGTTACCGGT
TCTCTGCCAGGCCCACGGCCTGACCCCTGAGCAGGTAGTGGCTATTGCATCCAACGGAGGGGGCAGACCC
GCACTGGAGTCAATTGTTGCCCAGTTATCTCGCCCTGATCCGGCGTTGGCCGCGTTGACCAACGACCACC
TCGTCGCCTTGGCCTGCCTCGGCGGGCGTCCTGCGCTGGATGCAGTGAAAAAGGGATTGGGGGGGTCTGG
ATCGTATGCTTTAGGACCGTATCAGATCTCAAGTGAAGTCGAGTTTTCGCATGAGTACTGGATGAGACAT
GCGTTGACGTTAGCCAAACGTGCAAGAGATGAGAGAGAAGTACCTGTTGGAGCTGTGTTGGTCCTCAACA
ATCGCGTAATTGGAGAAGGCTGGAATAGAGCCATAGGTCTTCACGATCCAACAGCCCATGCAGAGATCAT
GGCTCTCAGACAAGGAGGTCTTGTTATGCAGAATTACCGTCTGATAGATGCAACGTTGTATGTGACCTTT
GAGCCTTGTGTTATGTGTGCAGGCGCGATGATCCACTCTCGGATTGGACGTGTAGTATTTGGAGTGCGAA
ACAGCAAAAGGGGTGCTGCTGGTTCTCTGATGAATGTCCTTAACTATCCGGGTATGAACCATAGGGTGGA
AATCACAGAGGGCATTCTAGCTGACGAATGTGCTGCTTTGCTTTGCGACTTCTACCGAATGCCTAGACAG
GTGTTCAATGCACAGAAGAAAGCGCAAAGCTCGATCAACCTCGTTGGATCAGGGTCTTATGCTCTTGGAC
CCTATCAGATTTCAGCGCCTCAATTACCGGCTTATAATGGGCAAACAGTTGGAACCTTCTACTATGTCAA
CGATGCTGGTGGTCTTGAGAGTAAGGTGTTTTCATCAGGAGGTCCAACTCCATACCCAAACTACGCTAAT
GCAGGGCATGTTGCAGGACAATCTGCTTTGTTCATGAGGGATAATGGGATAAGTGAAGGGCTAGTCTTCC
ACAACAATCCGGAAGGAACTTGCGGTTTTTGCGTGAACATGACTGAAACTCTCTTACCTGAGAATGCCAA
GATGACTGTTGTTCCTCCAGAAGGCGCTATTCCCGTTAAACGGGGAGCAACTGGTGAGACAAAGGTTTTT
ACCGGCAACTCCAATTCCCCAAAATCTCCTACAAAGGGAGGTTGTTGATAACTCGAGCGATCCTCTAGAA
CCCAGCTTTCTTGTACAAAGTGGTGATATCCCGCGGCCATGCTAGAGTCCGCAAAAATCACCAGTCTCTC
TCTACAAATCTATCTCTCTCTATTTTTCTCCAGAATAATGTGTGAGTAGTTCCCAGATAAGGGAATTAGG
GTTCTTATAGGGTTTCGCTCATGTGTTGAGCATATAAGAAACCCTTAGTATGTATTTGTATTTGTAAAAT
ACTTCTATCAATAAAATTTCTAATTCCTAAAACCAAAATCCAGTGACCTGCAGGCATGCGACGTCG
Features (pLannotate 1.2.2; 34 found; start..end, strand, type, name):
    446..970     -  CDS            MSR4 (fragment): MSRA4_ARATH - Also known as PMSR, PMSR4. Experimental evidence at protein level: Swiss-Prot protein existence level 1. Catalyzes the reduction of methionine sulfoxide (MetSO) to methionine in proteins. Plays a protective role against oxidative stress by restoring activity to proteins that have been inactivated by methionine oxidation. Prevents the methionine sulfoxidation of the heat shock protein HSP21 and its subsequent inactivation. MSRA family specifically reduces the MetSO S-enantiomer. From Arabidopsis thaliana (Mouse-ear cress).
   1512..2228    +  CDS            OLEO2_BRANA: Experimental evidence at protein level: Swiss-Prot protein existence level 1. May have a structural role to stabilize the lipid body during desiccation of the seed by preventing coalescence of the oil. Probably interacts with both lipid and phospholipid moieties of lipid bodies. May also provide recognition signals for specific lipase anchorage in lipolysis during seedling growth. From Brassica napus (Rape).
   2246..2270    -  protein_bind   attB2: mutant version of attB; recombination site for the Gateway® BP reaction BP Clonase™
   2283..2996    +  CDS            EGFP: EGFP is a basic (constitutively fluorescent) green fluorescent protein published in 1996, derived from Aequorea victoria. It is reported to be a rapidly-maturing weak dimer with moderate acid sensitivity.
   3006..3082    +  CDS            GUS (fragment): β-glucuronidase; uidA (or gusA) from E. coli
   3077..3173    +  CDS            GUS (fragment): β-glucuronidase; uidA (or gusA) from E. coli
   3250..3409    +  polyA_signal   CaMV poly(A) signal (fragment): cauliflower mosaic virus polyadenylation signal
   3522..3701    +  promoter       NOS promoter: nopaline synthase promoter
   3735..4526    +  CDS            neo: KKA2_KLEPN - Also known as kan, nptII. Experimental evidence at protein level: Swiss-Prot protein existence level 1. Resistance to kanamycin, neomycin, paromomycin, ribostamycin, butirosin and gentamicin B. From Klebsiella pneumoniae.
   4569..4821    +  terminator     NOS terminator: nopaline synthase terminator and poly(A) signal
   4914..4938    -  misc_feature   LB T-DNA repeat: left border repeat from nopaline C58 T-DNA
   5197..5220    +  promoter       Pc promoter (fragment): intI1 (promoter lies within the coding sequence); class 1 integron promoter
   5396..5452    +  CDS            GmR (fragment): gentamycin acetyltransferase; aacC1; confers resistance to gentamycin
   5463..6250    +  CDS            SmR (fragment): aminoglycoside adenylyltransferase (Murphy, 1985); aadA; confers resistance to spectinomycin and streptomycin
   6496..7084    +  rep_origin     ori: high-copy-number ColE1/pMB1/pBR322/pUC origin of replication
   7270..7410    -  misc_feature   bom: basis of mobility region from pBR322
   7512..7551    -  CDS            rop (fragment): Rop protein, which maintains plasmids at low copy number; rop
   7754..7948    -  rep_origin     pVS1 oriV: origin of replication for the Pseudomonas plasmid pVS1 (Heeb et al., 2000)
   8014..9087    -  CDS            pVS1 RepA: replication protein from the Pseudomonas plasmid pVS1 (Heeb et al., 2000)
   9516..10145   -  CDS            pVS1 StaA: stability protein from the Pseudomonas plasmid pVS1 (Heeb et al., 2000)
  10705..11106   -  CDS            Y4CG_SINFN (fragment): Protein inferred from homology: Swiss-Prot protein existence level 3. From Sinorhizobium fredii (strain NBRC 101917 / NGR234).
  11476..11500   -  misc_feature   RB T-DNA repeat: right border repeat from nopaline C58 T-DNA
  11586..11957   +  CDS            HST (fragment): HSTC_ARATH - Also known as HPT2, VTE2-2. Experimental evidence at protein level: Swiss-Prot protein existence level 1. Involved in the synthesis of plastoquinone-9. Can use both homogentisic acid and 2,5-dihydroxyphenylacetic acid gamma-lactone as prenyl acceptors, and solanesyl diphosphate > farnesyl diphosphate > geranylgeranyl diphosphate >> phytyl diphosphate as prenyl donors. Do not catalyze the decardoxylation of homogentisate uncoupled from prenylation. From Arabidopsis thaliana (Mouse-ear cress).
  12109..12192   +  CDS            HST (fragment): HSTC_ARATH - Also known as HPT2, VTE2-2. Experimental evidence at protein level: Swiss-Prot protein existence level 1. Involved in the synthesis of plastoquinone-9. Can use both homogentisic acid and 2,5-dihydroxyphenylacetic acid gamma-lactone as prenyl acceptors, and solanesyl diphosphate > farnesyl diphosphate > geranylgeranyl diphosphate >> phytyl diphosphate as prenyl donors. Do not catalyze the decardoxylation of homogentisate uncoupled from prenylation. From Arabidopsis thaliana (Mouse-ear cress).
  12458..12532   +  CDS            HST (fragment): HSTC_ARATH - Also known as HPT2, VTE2-2. Experimental evidence at protein level: Swiss-Prot protein existence level 1. Involved in the synthesis of plastoquinone-9. Can use both homogentisic acid and 2,5-dihydroxyphenylacetic acid gamma-lactone as prenyl acceptors, and solanesyl diphosphate > farnesyl diphosphate > geranylgeranyl diphosphate >> phytyl diphosphate as prenyl donors. Do not catalyze the decardoxylation of homogentisate uncoupled from prenylation. From Arabidopsis thaliana (Mouse-ear cress).
  13222..13383   +  CDS            RECA (fragment): RECAC_ARATH - Experimental evidence at transcript level: Swiss-Prot protein existence level 2. Involved in recombination ability and DNA strand transfer activity. From Arabidopsis thaliana (Mouse-ear cress).
  13396..13420   +  protein_bind   attB1: mutant version of attB; recombination site for the Gateway® BP reaction BP Clonase™
  13423..13449   +  CDS            3xHA (fragment): three tandem HA epitope tags
  13459..13965   +  CDS            avrXa10 (fragment): AVX10_XANOO - Experimental evidence at protein level: Swiss-Prot protein existence level 1. Avirulence protein. Induces the hypersensitive response (HR)in rice plants carrying the resistance gene Xa10. Activity depends on the presence of the core repeat domains; replacement with repeat domains from other proteins (AvrBs3 of X.euvesicatoria (AC P14727) or AvrXa7 of this organism) does not elicit the HR. Probably acts as a transcription factor in its host plant (rice) to induce plant resistance or disease. From Xanthomonas oryzae pv. oryzae.
  15760..15879   +  CDS            avrBs3 (fragment): AVRB3_XANEU - Experimental evidence at protein level: Swiss-Prot protein existence level 1. Avirulence protein. Acts as a transcription factor in C.annuum plants. In susceptible plants lacking the Bs3 resistance gene induces expression of a number of genes, including genes homologous to a family of auxin-induced genes, alpha-expansin genes, pectate lyase, anthocyanidin glucoside rhamnosyl transferase and at least one transcription factor, UPA20. Their expression leads to plant hypertrophy in mesophyll cells, probably mainly mediated by UPA20 (PubMed:17962565). In resistant plants induces the h
  15922..16413   +  CDS            tadA: TADA_ECOLI - Also known as yfhC. Experimental evidence at protein level: Swiss-Prot protein existence level 1. Catalyzes the deamination of adenosine to inosine at the wobble position 34 of tRNA(Arg2). Essential for cell viability. From Escherichia coli (strain K12).
  16429..16845   +  CDS            dddA (fragment): DDDA_BURC1 - Experimental evidence at protein level: Swiss-Prot protein existence level 1. Toxic component of a toxin-immunity protein module, which functions as a cellular contact-dependent growth inhibition (CDI) system. CDI modules allow bacteria to communicate with and inhibit the growth of closely related neighboring bacteria in a contact-dependent fashion. Bacteria that have this module inhibit or kill bacteria without it, giving them a growth advantage. Probably specifically inhibited by cognate immunity protein DddI (Probable). The C-terminal 163 residue fragment has double-stranded DN
  16870..16894   -  protein_bind   attB2: mutant version of attB; recombination site for the Gateway® BP reaction BP Clonase™
  16965..17124   +  polyA_signal   CaMV poly(A) signal (fragment): cauliflower mosaic virus polyadenylation signal
