[The description below was written by a language model from this plasmid's Addgene catalogue record and pLannotate feature annotations shown in this document.]
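Description:
mTALEAD 16S rRNA-1139T10C is a 17.1 kb Agrobacterium binary (Ti) vector for plant expression. It was assembled by multisite Gateway cloning in the pK7WG4 backbone and carries a monomeric TALE-linked adenine deaminase designed to introduce a targeted A-to-G change in the chloroplast 16S rRNA gene. The backbone has a high-copy ColE1/pUC-type origin with the bom region for propagation in E. coli. The pVS1 oriV, RepA and StaA functions provide replication and stability in Agrobacterium. An aadA (SmR) gene gives spectinomycin selection in bacteria.

The editor cassette lies between the right and left T-DNA border repeats. Its upstream region was annotated only by homology to Arabidopsis genomic fragments (HST), and the record does not name the promoter. A fragment of Arabidopsis chloroplast RecA follows, most likely serving as a plastid targeting peptide. After attB1 come an HA epitope tag and a TALE DNA-binding scaffold, which was matched to the avrXa10 and avrBs3 N- and C-terminal regions with an unannotated repeat array between them. The scaffold is fused to E. coli TadA-derived adenosine deaminase and a DddA fragment. The cassette ends with attB2 and a CaMV poly(A) signal.

The T-DNA also carries an oleosin–EGFP fusion, which would typically act as a seed-fluorescence marker for identifying transgenic seeds, although the record does not state this. A NOS promoter–nptII–NOS terminator cassette provides kanamycin selection in plants. The depositor notes a K214N substitution and a leucine insertion in the mTALEAD ORF that are not known to affect function. The construct is used for organellar base editing in Arabidopsis.
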