Addgene plasmid #210838: mTALEAD 16S rRNA-1139T10C
Purpose: mTALEAD expression vector
Depositing lab: Shin-ichi Arimura. Depositing organization: The University of Tokyo. Publication: Targeted A-to-G base editing in the organellar genomes of Arabidopsis with monomeric programmable deaminases. Zhou C, Okuno M, Nakazato I, Tsutsumi N, Arimura SI. Plant Physiol. 2023 Dec 21:kiad678. doi: 10.1093/plphys/kiad678. PubMed 38128544.
Backbone
  Vector backbone: pK7WG4
  Vector type: Plant Expression
Growth in bacteria
  Bacterial resistance: Spectinomycin, 50 μg/mL
  Growth temperature: 37°C
  Growth strain: DH5alpha
  Copy number: High Copy
Gene/Insert
  Gene/Insert name: For specific A-to-G base editing to introduce targeted A-to-G mutation in 16S rRNA in chloroplast
  Species: Synthetic
  Cloning method: Gateway Cloning
Terms and licenses: Academic/Nonprofit Terms; Industry Terms: Not Available to Industry
Depositor comments: Ti vector constructed by multisite Gateway Please note: Plasmid contains a K214N mutation and Leu insertion after G826 in the mTALEAD ORF which are not known to affect plasmid function.
How to cite: mTALEAD 16S rRNA-1139T10C was a gift from Shin-ichi Arimura (Addgene plasmid # 210838 ; http://n2t.net/addgene:210838 ; RRID:Addgene_210838)
